Addgene plasmid #13892: RCAS(B) cFgf8 (CT#807)
Depositing lab: Cliff Tabin. Depositing organization: Harvard Medical School. Publication: A somitic compartment of tendon progenitors. Brent AE, Schweitzer R, Tabin CJ. Cell. 2003 Apr 18. 113(2):235-48. 10.1016/S0092-8674(03)00268-X PubMed 12705871.
Backbone
  Vector backbone: RCASBP(B)
  Backbone size w/o insert (bp): 11600
  Vector type: Retroviral ; avian expression
Growth in bacteria
  Bacterial resistance: Ampicillin, 100 μg/mL
  Growth temperature: 37°C
  Growth strain: DH5alpha
  Copy number: High Copy
Gene/Insert
  Gene/Insert name: Fgf8
  Species: G. gallus (chicken)
  Insert size (bp): 650
  Entrez Gene: FGF8 (a.k.a. FGF-8)
  Cloning method: Restriction Enzyme; 5′ cloning site ClaI (not destroyed); 3′ cloning site ClaI (not destroyed)
  Sequencing primers: 5′ RCAS-F
Resource information
  A portion of this plasmid was derived from a plasmid made by: Connie Cepko
Terms and licenses: Academic/Nonprofit Terms; Industry Terms: Not Available to Industry
How to cite: RCAS(B) cFgf8 (CT#807) was a gift from Cliff Tabin (Addgene plasmid # 13892 ; http://n2t.net/addgene:13892 ; RRID:Addgene_13892)
