[The description below was written by a language model from this plasmid's Addgene catalogue record.]
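Description:
RCAS(B) cFgf8 is a replication-competent avian retroviral vector built on the RCASBP(B) backbone (about 11.6 kb without insert) and carrying a chicken (Gallus gallus) Fgf8 insert of roughly 650 bp. RCAS vectors are derived from Rous sarcoma virus: the src oncogene is replaced by a cloning site, while the viral gag, pol and env genes are retained, so the provirus can produce infectious particles and spread from cell to cell in permissive avian tissue. In the standard naming, "BP" refers to the Bryan high-titre polymerase variant and "(B)" to the subgroup B envelope, which determines which avian receptor, and therefore which host cells, the virus can enter. The record gives no feature table, so these elements are inferred from the backbone name rather than from annotation.

The Fgf8 fragment was inserted by restriction cloning into the ClaI site, with ClaI preserved on both sides. Because the same enzyme flanks both ends, orientation is not fixed by the cloning itself, and the record does not state it. No separate internal promoter is listed; in RCAS designs the insert is normally expressed from a spliced message driven by the viral LTR. No tags or reporters are recorded. In bacteria the plasmid is maintained as a high-copy construct under ampicillin selection.

The construct serves to misexpress the secreted signalling factor FGF8 in chick cells and embryos. The associated publication concerns tendon progenitors in a somitic compartment, consistent with its use for ectopic FGF signalling in developmental studies.
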