>Addgene plasmid #13892 | RCAS(B) cFgf8 (CT#807) | addgene partial sequence | sequence record 20125 | 13892 with RCAS-F
AGAGCGGAAGAAGCTATTGGTAATTGTGAAATACGCTTTTGTCTGTGTGCTGCAGGAGCTGAGCTGACTC
TGCTGGTGGCCTCGCGTACCACTGTGGCATCGATTCTAGACCACTGTGGCCAGGCGGTAGCTGGGACGTG
CAGCCGACCACCATGGACCCCTGCTCCTCGCTCTTCAGCTACGTGTTCATGCACTTGTTCGTCCTCTGCC
TGCAAGCCCAGGTAACTGTTCAGTCCCCACCTAATTTTACACAGCATGTGAGGGAGCAGAGCCTGGTGAC
AGATCAGCTCAGCCGGCGGCTCGTGCGCACCTACCAGCTGTACAGCCGGACCAGCGGGAAGCACGTGCAG
ATCTTGGACAACAAGAAAATCAATGCGATGGCCGAGGACGGGGATGTGCACGCCAAGCTCATCGTCGAGA
CCGACACCTTTGGGAGCCGCGTGCGCATCAAAGGGGCGGCCACGGGGTTCTACATCTGCATGAACAAGAA
GGGGAAACTGATCGGCAAGAGTAACGGCAAAGGCAAGGACTGCGTCTTCACTGAGATCGTGCTGGAGAAC
AACTACACGGCGCTGCAGAACGCCAAGTACGAGGGCTGGTACATGGCCTTCACCCGCAAGGGCCGCCCGC
GCAAGGGCTCCAAGACCCGGCAGCACCAACGCGAGGTGCACTTCATGAAGCGGCTCCCCAAGGGCCACCA
GACCACCGAGCCCCACCGGCGCTT
